Addgene plasmid #208866: pHAGE-FKBP-GFP-OPTN
Purpose: Stably express GFP-tagged OPTN for CID induced mitophagy
Depositing lab: Sascha Martens. Depositing organization: University of Vienna. Publication: Control of mitophagy initiation and progression by the TBK1 adaptors NAP1 and SINTBAD. Adriaenssens E, Nguyen TN, Sawa-Makarska J, Khuu G, Schuschnig M, Shoebridge S, Watts EM, Csalyi KD, Padman BS, Lazarou M, Martens S. bioRxiv September 25, 202 10.1101/2023.09.25.559255.
Backbone
  Vector backbone: pHAGE
  Vector type: Mammalian Expression
Growth in bacteria
  Bacterial resistance: Ampicillin, 100 μg/mL
  Growth temperature: 37°C
  Growth strain: NEB Stable
  Copy number: Unknown
Gene/Insert
  Gene/Insert name: OPTN
  Species: H. sapiens (human)
  Entrez Gene: OPTN (a.k.a. ALS12, FIP2, GLC1E, HIP7, HYPL, NRP, TFIIIA-INTP)
  Tag / fusion protein: FKBP-GFP (N terminal on insert)
  Cloning method: Gibson Cloning
Terms and licenses: Academic/Nonprofit Terms; Industry Terms: Not Available to Industry
How to cite: pHAGE-FKBP-GFP-OPTN was a gift from Sascha Martens (Addgene plasmid # 208866 ; http://n2t.net/addgene:208866 ; RRID:Addgene_208866)
