[The description below was written by a language model from this plasmid's Addgene catalogue record and pLannotate feature annotations shown in this document.]
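Description:
pHAGE-FKBP-GFP-OPTN is a 9.6 kb HIV-1-based lentiviral transfer plasmid on the pHAGE backbone, catalogued as a mammalian expression vector and intended for stable expression of a tagged human optineurin (OPTN) in cultured cells. In bacteria it is maintained through a high-copy ColE1/pUC-type origin and selected with ampicillin via the bla gene. The recommended recombination-deficient growth strain is a common choice for plasmids carrying repeated LTR sequences. The viral portion has the annotated truncated 5' LTR, Ψ packaging signal with a gag fragment, Rev response element, cPPT/CTS and a self-inactivating ΔU3 3' LTR. The RNA between the LTRs can therefore be packaged when viral proteins are supplied in trans, and the integrated provirus lacks LTR promoter activity. No mammalian drug-selection marker appears in the feature table, so transduced cells would presumably be identified by their fluorescence.

The payload is a single open reading frame driven by the CMV enhancer/promoter and followed by WPRE, which boosts transcript stability and expression. It encodes two tandem copies of FKBP12, the second annotated as a synthetic gene with alternative codons, which would reduce repeat-driven recombination. These are followed by monomeric EGFP, a short linker derived from a multiple cloning site, and full-length human OPTN. The FKBP domains serve as one half of a chemically induced dimerization (CID) system: a dimerizer drug bridges FKBP to a partner domain, typically FRB anchored on mitochondria, although the record does not describe that partner. Forcing the autophagy receptor OPTN onto mitochondria in this way triggers mitophagy on demand, while GFP allows its localization to be followed. The associated study examined how TBK1 adaptors control mitophagy initiation and progression.
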