Features (pLannotate 1.2.2; 27 found; start..end, strand, type, name):
    377..634     +  LTR            5' LTR (truncated): truncated 5' long terminal repeat (LTR) from HIV-1
    681..806     +  misc_feature   HIV-1 Ψ: packaging signal of human immunodeficiency virus type 1
    790..1128    +  CDS            HIV-1 gag (fragment): gag protein from human immunodeficiency virus 1; gag
   1303..1536    +  misc_feature   RRE: The Rev response element (RRE) of HIV-1 allows for Rev-dependent mRNA export from the nucleus to the cytoplasm.
   1913..2013    +  CDS            Rev (fragment): human immunodeficiency virus 1 (HIV-1) Rev protein; rev; enhances nuclear export of unspliced and incompletely spliced viral mRNAs
   2062..2179    +  misc_feature   cPPT/CTS: central polypurine tract and central termination sequence of HIV-1
   2231..2534    +  enhancer       CMV enhancer: human cytomegalovirus immediate early enhancer
   2535..2738    +  promoter       CMV promoter: human cytomegalovirus (CMV) immediate early promoter
   2827..3150    +  CDS            FKBP1A: FKB1A_HUMAN - Also known as FKBP1, FKBP12. Experimental evidence at protein level: Swiss-Prot protein existence level 1. Keeps in an inactive conformation TGFBR1, the TGF-beta type I serine/threonine kinase receptor, preventing TGF-beta receptor activation in absence of ligand. Recruits SMAD7 to ACVR1B which prevents the association of SMAD2 and SMAD3 with the activin receptor complex, thereby blocking the activin signal. May modulate the RYR1 calcium channel activity. PPIases accelerate the folding of proteins. It catalyzes the cis-trans isomerization of proline imidic peptide bonds in oligop
   3157..3477    +  CDS            FKBP: human FK506-binding protein FKBP12 synthetic gene with alternative codons
   3496..4209    +  CDS            mEGFP: mEGFP is a basic (constitutively fluorescent) green fluorescent protein published in 2002, derived from Aequorea victoria. It has moderate acid sensitivity.
   4210..4254    +  misc_feature   MCS (fragment): multiple cloning site
   4255..5982    +  CDS            OPTN: OPTN_HUMAN - Also known as FIP2, GLC1E, HIP7, HYPL, NRP. Experimental evidence at protein level: Swiss-Prot protein existence level 1. (Microbial infection) May constitute a cellular target for adenovirus E3 14.7 and Bluetongue virus protein NS3 to inhibit innate immune response. From Homo sapiens (Human).
   5993..6581    +  misc_feature   WPRE: woodchuck hepatitis virus posttranscriptional regulatory element
   6589..6654    +  CDS            nef (fragment): NEF_HV1Z2 - Experimental evidence at protein level: Swiss-Prot protein existence level 1. Extracellular Nef protein targets CD4(+) T-lymphocytes for apoptosis by interacting with CXCR4 surface receptors. From Human immunodeficiency virus type 1 group M subtype D (isolate Z2/CDC-Z34) (HIV-1).
   6656..6889    +  LTR            3' LTR (ΔU3): self-inactivating 3' long terminal repeat (LTR) from HIV-1
   7094..7198    +  promoter       AmpR promoter: bla
   7199..8059    +  CDS            AmpR: β-lactamase; bla; confers resistance to ampicillin, carbenicillin, and related antibiotics
   8230..8818    +  rep_origin     ori: high-copy-number ColE1/pMB1/pBR322/pUC origin of replication
   9001..9055    +  CDS            lacI (fragment): lac repressor; lacI; The lac repressor binds to the lac operator to inhibit transcription in E. coli. This inhibition can be relieved by adding lactose or isopropyl-β-D-thiogalactopyranoside (IPTG).
   9061..9154    +  rep_origin     SV40 ori (fragment): SV40 origin of replication
   9179..9216    +  CDS            lacI (fragment): lac repressor; lacI; The lac repressor binds to the lac operator to inhibit transcription in E. coli. This inhibition can be relieved by adding lactose or isopropyl-β-D-thiogalactopyranoside (IPTG).
   9229..9250    +  protein_bind   CAP binding site: CAP binding activates transcription in the presence of cAMP. E. coli catabolite activator protein
   9265..9295    +  promoter       lac promoter: promoter for the E. coli lac operon
   9303..9319    +  protein_bind   lac operator: The lac repressor binds to the lac operator to inhibit transcription in E. coli. This inhibition can be relieved by adding lactose or isopropyl-β-D-thiogalactopyranoside (IPTG). lac repressor encoded by lacI
   9353..9436    +  polyA_signal   SV40 poly(A) signal (fragment): SV40 polyadenylation signal
   9603..329     +  CDS            nef (fragment) (across the origin): NEF_HV1BR - Experimental evidence at protein level: Swiss-Prot protein existence level 1. Extracellular Nef protein targets CD4(+) T-lymphocytes for apoptosis by interacting with CXCR4 surface receptors (PubMed:14990729). From Human immunodeficiency virus type 1 group M subtype B (isolate BRU/LAI) (HIV-1).
>Addgene plasmid #208866 | pHAGE-FKBP-GFP-OPTN | addgene full sequence | sequence record 436968 | Addgene NGS Result
TGGAAGGGCTAATTCACTCCCAAAGAAGACAAGATATCCTTGATCTGTGGATCTACCACACACAAGGCTA
CTTCCCTGATTAGCAGAACTACACACCAGGGCCAGGGGTCAGATATCCACTGACCTTTGGATGGTGCTAC
AAGCTAGTACCAGTTGAGCCAGATAAGGTAGAAGAGGCCAATAAAGGAGAGAACACCAGCTTGTTACACC
CTGTGAGCCTGCATGGGATGGATGACCCGGAGAGAGAAGTGTTAGAGTGGAGGTTTGACAGCCGCCTAGC
ATTTCATCACGTGGCCCGAGAGCTGCATCCGGAGTACTTCAAGAACTGCTGATATCGAGCTTGCTACAAG
GGACTTTCCGCTGGGGACTTTCCAGGGAGGCGTGGCCTGGGCGGGACTGGGGAGTGGCGAGCCCTCAGAT
CCTGCATATAAGCAGCTGCTTTTTGCCTGTACTGGGTCTCTCTGGTTAGACCAGATCTGAGCCTGGGAGC
TCTCTGGCTAACTAGGGAACCCACTGCTTAAGCCTCAATAAAGCTTGCCTTGAGTGCTTCAAGTAGTGTG
TGCCCGTCTGTTGTGTGACTCTGGTAACTAGAGATCCCTCAGACCCTTTTAGTCAGTGTGGAAAATCTCT
AGCAGTGGCGCCCGAACAGGGACTTGAAAGCGAAAGGGAAACCAGAGGAGCTCTCTCGACGCAGGACTCG
GCTTGCTGAAGCGCGCACGGCAAGAGGCGAGGGGCGGCGACTGGTGAGTACGCCAAAAATTTTGACTAGC
GGAGGCTAGAAGGAGAGAGATGGGTGCGAGAGCGTCAGTATTAAGCGGGGGAGAATTAGATCGCGATGGG
AAAAAATTCGGTTAAGGCCAGGGGGAAAGAAAAAATATAAATTAAAACATATAGTATGGGCAAGCAGGGA
GCTAGAACGATTCGCAGTTAATCCTGGCCTGTTAGAAACATCAGAAGGCTGTAGACAAATACTGGGACAG
CTACAACCATCCCTTCAGACAGGATCAGAAGAACTTAGATCATTATATAATACAGTAGCAACCCTCTATT
GTGTGCATCAAAGGATAGAGATAAAAGACACCAAGGAAGCTTTAGACAAGATAGAGGAAGAGCAAAACAA
AAGTAAGACCACCGCACAGCAAGCGGCCGGCCGCTGATCTTCAGACCTGGAGGAGGAGATATGAGGGACA
ATTGGAGAAGTGAATTATATAAATATAAAGTAGTAAAAATTGAACCATTAGGAGTAGCACCCACCAAGGC
AAAGAGAAGAGTGGTGCAGAGAGAAAAAAGAGCAGTGGGAATAGGAGCTTTGTTCCTTGGGTTCTTGGGA
GCAGCAGGAAGCACTATGGGCGCAGCGTCAATGACGCTGACGGTACAGGCCAGACAATTATTGTCTGGTA
TAGTGCAGCAGCAGAACAATTTGCTGAGGGCTATTGAGGCGCAACAGCATCTGTTGCAACTCACAGTCTG
GGGCATCAAGCAGCTCCAGGCAAGAATCCTGGCTGTGGAAAGATACCTAAAGGATCAACAGCTCCTGGGG
ATTTGGGGTTGCTCTGGAAAACTCATTTGCACCACTGCTGTGCCTTGGAATGCTAGTTGGAGTAATAAAT
CTCTGGAACAGATTTGGAATCACACGACCTGGATGGAGTGGGACAGAGAAATTAACAATTACACAAGCTT
AATACACTCCTTAATTGAAGAATCGCAAAACCAGCAAGAAAAGAATGAACAAGAATTATTGGAATTAGAT
AAATGGGCAAGTTTGTGGAATTGGTTTAACATAACAAATTGGCTGTGGTATATAAAATTATTCATAATGA
TAGTAGGAGGCTTGGTAGGTTTAAGAATAGTTTTTGCTGTACTTTCTATAGTGAATAGAGTTAGGCAGGG
ATATTCACCATTATCGTTTCAGACCCACCTCCCAACCCCGAGGGGACCCGACAGGCCCGAAGGAATAGAA
GAAGAAGGTGGAGAGAGAGACAGAGACAGATCCATTCGATTAGTGAACGGATCTCGACGGTATCGCCGAA
TTAATTCACAAATGGCAGTATTCATCCACAATTTTAAAAGAAAAGGGGGGATTGGGGGGTACAGTGCAGG
GGAAAGAATAGTAGACATAATAGCAACAGACATACAAACTAAAGAATTACAAAAACAAATTACAAAAATT
CAAAATTTTCGGGTTTATTACAGGGACAGCAGAGATCCAGTTTGGACTAGTGGAGTTCCGCGTTACATAA
CTTACGGTAAATGGCCCGCCTGGCTGACCGCCCAACGACCCCCGCCCATTGACGTCAATAATGACGTATG
TTCCCATAGTAACGCCAATAGGGACTTTCCATTGACGTCAATGGGTGGAGTATTTACGGTAAACTGCCCA
CTTGGCAGTACATCAAGTGTATCATATGCCAAGTACGCCCCCTATTGACGTCAATGACGGTAAATGGCCC
GCCTGGCATTATGCCCAGTACATGACCTTATGGGACTTTCCTACTTGGCAGTACATCTACGTATTAGTCA
TCGCTATTACCATGGTGATGCGGTTTTGGCAGTACATCAATGGGCGTGGATAGCGGTTTGACTCACGGGG
ATTTCCAAGTCTCCACCCCATTGACGTCAATGGGAGTTTGTTTTGGCACCAAAATCAACGGGACTTTCCA
AAATGTCGTAACAACTCCGCCCCATTGACGCAAATGGGCGGTAGGCGTGTACGGTGGGAGGTCTATATAA
GCAGAGCTCGTTTAGTGAACCGTCAGATCGCCTGGAGACGCCATCCACGCTGTTTTGACCTCCATAGAAG
ACACCGGCGGCCGCGGTACCGCCACCATGGGAGTGCAGGTGGAAACCATCTCCCCAGGAGACGGGCGCAC
CTTCCCCAAGCGCGGCCAGACCTGCGTGGTGCACTACACCGGGATGCTTGAAGATGGAAAGAAATTTGAT
TCCTCCCGGGACAGAAACAAGCCCTTTAAGTTTATGCTAGGCAAGCAGGAGGTGATCCGAGGCTGGGAAG
AAGGGGTTGCCCAGATGAGTGTGGGTCAGAGAGCCAAACTGACTATATCTCCAGATTATGCCTATGGTGC
CACTGGGCACCCAGGCATCATCCCACCACATGCCACTCTCGTCTTCGATGTGGAGCTTCTAAAACTGGAA
ACTAGAGGCGTGCAGGTCGAGACCATCAGCCCCGGCGACGGCCGCACCTTTCCCAAGAGAGGCCAGACTT
GCGTGGTCCACTACACCGGCATGCTGGAGGACGGCAAGAAGTTCGACAGCAGCCGCGACCGCAACAAGCC
CTTCAAGTTCATGCTGGGCAAACAGGAAGTGATCCGCGGCTGGGAGGAAGGCGTGGCTCAGATGAGCGTG
GGGCAGCGGGCCAAGCTGACCATCAGCCCCGACTATGCCTACGGCGCCACCGGCCACCCCGGCATCATCC
CCCCCCACGCCACCCTGGTGTTCGACGTGGAGCTGCTGAAGCTGGAGACTAGTACCGGTTCTAGAGTGAG
CAAGGGCGAGGAGCTGTTCACCGGGGTGGTGCCCATCCTGGTCGAGCTGGACGGCGACGTAAACGGCCAC
AAGTTCAGCGTGTCCGGCGAGGGCGAGGGCGATGCCACCTACGGCAAGCTGACCCTGAAGTTCATCTGCA
CCACCGGCAAGCTGCCCGTGCCCTGGCCCACCCTCGTGACCACCCTGACCTACGGCGTGCAGTGCTTCAG
CCGCTACCCCGACCACATGAAGCAGCACGACTTCTTCAAGTCCGCCATGCCCGAAGGCTACGTCCAGGAG
CGCACCATCTTCTTCAAGGACGACGGCAACTACAAGACCCGCGCCGAGGTGAAGTTCGAGGGCGACACCC
TGGTGAACCGCATCGAGCTGAAGGGCATCGACTTCAAGGAGGACGGCAACATCCTGGGGCACAAGCTGGA
GTACAACTACAACAGCCACAACGTCTATATCATGGCCGACAAGCAGAAGAACGGCATCAAGGTGAACTTC
AAGATCCGCCACAACATCGAGGACGGCAGCGTGCAGCTCGCCGACCACTACCAGCAGAACACCCCCATCG
GCGACGGCCCCGTGCTGCTGCCCGACAACCACTACCTGAGCACCCAGTCCAAGCTGAGCAAAGACCCCAA
CGAGAAGCGCGATCACATGGTCCTGCTGGAGTTCGTGACCGCCGCCGGGATCACTCTCGGCATGGACGAG
CTGTACAAGTCCGGACTCAGATCTCGAGCTCAAGCTTCGAATTCTGCAGTCGACTCCCATCAACCTCTCA
GCTGCCTCACTGAAAAGGAGGACAGCCCCAGTGAAAGCACAGGAAATGGACCCCCCCACCTGGCCCACCC
AAACCTGGACACGTTTACCCCGGAGGAGCTGCTGCAGCAGATGAAAGAGCTCCTGACCGAGAACCACCAG
CTGAAAGAAGCCATGAAGCTAAATAATCAAGCCATGAAAGGGAGATTTGAGGAGCTTTCGGCCTGGACAG
AGAAACAGAAGGAAGAACGCCAGTTTTTTGAGATACAGAGCAAAGAAGCAAAAGAGCGTCTAATGGCCTT
GAGTCATGAGAATGAGAAATTGAAGGAAGAGCTTGGAAAACTAAAAGGGAAATCAGAAAGGTCATCTGAG
GACCCCACTGATGACTCCAGGCTTCCCAGGGCCGAAGCGGAGCAGGAAAAGGACCAGCTCAGGACCCAGG
TGGTGAGGCTACAAGCAGAGAAGGCAGACCTGTTGGGCATCGTGTCTGAACTGCAGCTCAAGCTGAACTC
CAGCGGCTCCTCAGAAGATTCCTTTGTTGAAATTAGGATGGCTGAAGGAGAAGCAGAAGGGTCAGTAAAA
GAAATCAAGCATAGTCCTGGGCCCACGAGAACAGTCTCCACTGGCACGGCATTGTCTAAATATAGGAGCA
GATCTGCAGATGGGGCCAAGAATTACTTCGAACATGAGGAGTTAACTGTGAGCCAGCTCCTGCTGTGCCT
AAGGGAAGGGAATCAGAAGGTGGAGAGACTTGAAGTTGCACTCAAGGAGGCCAAAGAAAGAGTTTCAGAT
TTTGAAAAGAAAACAAGTAATCGTTCTGAGATTGAAACCCAGACAGAGGGGAGCACAGAGAAAGAGAATG
ATGAAGAGAAAGGCCCGGAGACTGTTGGAAGCGAAGTGGAAGCACTGAACCTCCAGGTGACATCTCTGTT
TAAGGAGCTTCAAGAGGCTCATACAAAACTCAGCGAAGCTGAGCTAATGAAGAAGAGACTTCAAGAAAAG
TGTCAGGCCCTTGAAAGGAAAAATTCTGCAATTCCATCAGAGTTGAATGAAAAGCAAGAGCTTGTTTATA
CTAACAAAAAGTTAGAGCTACAAGTGGAAAGCATGCTATCAGAAATCAAAATGGAACAGGCTAAAACAGA
GGATGAAAAGTCCAAATTAACTGTGCTACAGATGACACACAACAAGCTTCTTCAAGAACATAATAATGCA
TTGAAAACAATTGAGGAACTAACAAGAAAAGAGTCAGAAAAAGTGGACAGGGCAGTGCTGAAGGAACTGA
GTGAAAAACTGGAACTGGCAGAGAAGGCTCTGGCTTCCAAACAGCTGCAAATGGATGAAATGAAGCAAAC
CATTGCCAAGCAGGAAGAGGACCTGGAAACCATGACCATCCTCAGGGCTCAGATGGAAGTTTACTGTTCT
GATTTTCATGCTGAAAGAGCAGCGAGAGAGAAAATTCATGAGGAAAAGGAGCAACTGGCATTGCAGCTGG
CAGTTCTGCTGAAAGAGAATGATGCTTTCGAAGACGGAGGCAGGCAGTCCTTGATGGAGATGCAGAGTCG
TCATGGGGCGAGAACAAGTGACTCTGACCAGCAGGCTTACCTTGTTCAAAGAGGAGCTGAGGACAGGGAC
TGGCGGCAACAGCGGAATATTCCGATTCATTCCTGCCCCAAGTGTGGAGAGGTTCTGCCTGACATAGACA
CGTTACAGATTCACGTGATGGATTGCATCATTTAAGGATCCTAATCAACCTCTGGATTACAAAATTTGTG
AAAGATTGACTGGTATTCTTAACTATGTTGCTCCTTTTACGCTATGTGGATACGCTGCTTTAATGCCTTT
GTATCATGCTATTGCTTCCCGTATGGCTTTCATTTTCTCCTCCTTGTATAAATCCTGGTTGCTGTCTCTT
TATGAGGAGTTGTGGCCCGTTGTCAGGCAACGTGGCGTGGTGTGCACTGTGTTTGCTGACGCAACCCCCA
CTGGTTGGGGCATTGCCACCACCTGTCAGCTCCTTTCCGGGACTTTCGCTTTCCCCCTCCCTATTGCCAC
GGCGGAACTCATCGCCGCCTGCCTTGCCCGCTGCTGGACAGGGGCTCGGCTGTTGGGCACTGACAATTCC
GTGGTGTTGTCGGGGAAATCATCGTCCTTTCCTTGGCTGCTCGCCTGTGTTGCCACCTGGATTCTGCGCG
GGACGTCCTTCTGCTACGTCCCTTCGGCCCTCAATCCAGCGGACCTTCCTTCCCGCGGCCTGCTGCCGGC
TCTGCGGCCTCTTCCGCGTCTTCGCCTTCGCCCTCAGACGAGTCGGATCTCCCTTTGGGCCGCCTCCCCG
CCTGAGATCCTTTAAGACCAATGACTTACAAGGCAGCTGTAGATCTTAGCCACTTTTTAAAAGAAAAGGG
GGGACTGGAAGGGCTAATTCACTCCCAACGAAGACAAGATCTGCTTTTTGCTTGTACTGGGTCTCTCTGG
TTAGACCAGATCTGAGCCTGGGAGCTCTCTGGCTAACTAGGGAACCCACTGCTTAAGCCTCAATAAAGCT
TGCCTTGAGTGCTTCAAGTAGTGTGTGCCCGTCTGTTGTGTGACTCTGGTAACTAGAGATCCCTCAGACC
CTTTTAGTCAGTGTGGAAAATCTCTAGCAGTAGTAGTTCATGTCATCTTATTATTCAGTATTTATAACTT
GCAAAGAAATGAATATCAGAGAGTGAGAGGCCCGGGTTAATTAAGGAAAGGGCTAGATCATTCTTGAAGA
CGAAAGGGCCTCGTGATACGCCTATTTTTATAGGTTAATGTCATGATAATAATGGTTTCTTAGACGTCAG
GTGGCACTTTTCGGGGAAATGTGCGCGGAACCCCTATTTGTTTATTTTTCTAAATACATTCAAATATGTA
TCCGCTCATGAGACAATAACCCTGATAAATGCTTCAATAATATTGAAAAAGGAAGAGTATGAGTATTCAA
CATTTCCGTGTCGCCCTTATTCCCTTTTTTGCGGCATTTTGCCTTCCTGTTTTTGCTCACCCAGAAACGC
TGGTGAAAGTAAAAGATGCTGAAGATCAGTTGGGTGCACGAGTGGGTTACATCGAACTGGATCTCAACAG
CGGTAAGATCCTTGAGAGTTTTCGCCCCGAAGAACGTTTTCCAATGATGAGCACTTTTAAAGTTCTGCTA
TGTGGCGCGGTATTATCCCGTGTTGACGCCGGGCAAGAGCAACTCGGTCGCCGCATACACTATTCTCAGA
ATGACTTGGTTGAGTACTCACCAGTCACAGAAAAGCATCTTACGGATGGCATGACAGTAAGAGAATTATG
CAGTGCTGCCATAACCATGAGTGATAACACTGCGGCCAACTTACTTCTGACAACGATCGGAGGACCGAAG
GAGCTAACCGCTTTTTTGCACAACATGGGGGATCATGTAACTCGCCTTGATCGTTGGGAACCGGAGCTGA
ATGAAGCCATACCAAACGACGAGCGTGACACCACGATGCCTGTAGCAATGGCAACAACGTTGCGCAAACT
ATTAACTGGCGAACTACTTACTCTAGCTTCCCGGCAACAATTAATAGACTGGATGGAGGCGGATAAAGTT
GCAGGACCACTTCTGCGCTCGGCCCTTCCGGCTGGCTGGTTTATTGCTGATAAATCTGGAGCCGGTGAGC
GTGGGTCTCGCGGTATCATTGCAGCACTGGGGCCAGATGGTAAGCCCTCCCGTATCGTAGTTATCTACAC
GACGGGGAGTCAGGCAACTATGGATGAACGAAATAGACAGATCGCTGAGATAGGTGCCTCACTGATTAAG
CATTGGTAACTGTCAGACCAAGTTTACTCATATATACTTTAGATTGATTTAAAACTTCATTTTTAATTTA
AAAGGATCTAGGTGAAGATCCTTTTTGATAATCTCATGACCAAAATCCCTTAACGTGAGTTTTCGTTCCA
CTGAGCGTCAGACCCCGTAGAAAAGATCAAAGGATCTTCTTGAGATCCTTTTTTTCTGCGCGTAATCTGC
TGCTTGCAAACAAAAAAACCACCGCTACCAGCGGTGGTTTGTTTGCCGGATCAAGAGCTACCAACTCTTT
TTCCGAAGGTAACTGGCTTCAGCAGAGCGCAGATACCAAATACTGTTCTTCTAGTGTAGCCGTAGTTAGG
CCACCACTTCAAGAACTCTGTAGCACCGCCTACATACCTCGCTCTGCTAATCCTGTTACCAGTGGCTGCT
GCCAGTGGCGATAAGTCGTGTCTTACCGGGTTGGACTCAAGACGATAGTTACCGGATAAGGCGCAGCGGT
CGGGCTGAACGGGGGGTTCGTGCACACAGCCCAGCTTGGAGCGAACGACCTACACCGAACTGAGATACCT
ACAGCGTGAGCTATGAGAAAGCGCCACGCTTCCCGAAGGGAGAAAGGCGGACAGGTATCCGGTAAGCGGC
AGGGTCGGAACAGGAGAGCGCACGAGGGAGCTTCCAGGGGGAAACGCCTGGTATCTTTATAGTCCTGTCG
GGTTTCGCCACCTCTGACTTGAGCGTCGATTTTTGTGATGCTCGTCAGGGGGGCGGAGCCTATGGAAAAA
CGCCAGCAACGCGGCCTTTTTACGGTTCCTGGCCTTTTGCTGGCCTTTTGCTCACATGTTCTTTCCTGCG
TTATCCCCTGATTCTGTGGATAACCGTATTACCGCCTTTGAGTGAGCTGATACCGCTCGCCGCAGCCGAA
CGACCGAGCGCAGCGAGTCAGTGAGCGAGGAAGCGGAAGAGCGCCCAATACGCAAACCGCCTCTCCCCGC
GCGTTGGCCGATTCATTAATGCAGCAAGCTCATGGCTGACTAATTTTTTTTATTTATGCAGAGGCCGAGG
CCGCCTCGGCCTCTGAGCTATTCCAGAAGTAGTGAGGAGGCTTTTTTGGAGGCCTAGGCTTTTGCAAAAA
GCTCCCCGTGGCACGACAGGTTTCCCGACTGGAAAGCGGGCAGTGAGCGCAACGCAATTAATGTGAGTTA
GCTCACTCATTAGGCACCCCAGGCTTTACACTTTATGCTTCCGGCTCGTATGTTGTGTGGAATTGTGAGC
GGATAACAATTTCACACAGGAAACAGCTATGACATGATTACGAATTTCACAAATAAAGCATTTTTTTCAC
TGCATTCTAGTTGTGGTTTGTCCAAACTCATCAATGTATCTTATCATGTCTGGATCAACTGGATAACTCA
AGCTAACCAAAATCATCCCAAACTTCCCACCCCATACCCTATTACCACTGCCAATTACCTGTGGTTTCAT
TTACTCTAAACCTGTGATTCCTCTGAATTATTTTCATTTTAAAGAAATTGTATTTGTTAAATATGTACTA
CAAACTTAGTAGT
